>Addgene plasmid #116943 | pSM-GFPnovo2 | depositor full sequence | sequence record 220254 | pSM-GFPnovo2 sequence 4469 bps
ATGACCATGATTACGCCAAGCTTGCATGCGCGGCCGCACTGACTGGGCCGGCCACTGACTGGGCGCGCCT
CTAGAGGATCCCCGGGATTGGCCAAAGGACCCAAAGGTATGTTTCGAATGATACTAACATAACATAGAAC
ATTTTCAGGAGGACCCTTGGCTAGCGTCGACGGTACCGGTAGAAAAAATGAGTAAAGGAGAAGAACTTTT
CACTGGAGTTGTCCCAATTCTTGTTGAATTAGATGGTGATGTTAATGGGCACAAATTTTCTGTCAGTGGA
GAGGGTGAAGGTGATGCAACATACGGAAAACTTACCCTTAAATTTATTTGCACTACTGGAAAACTACCTG
TTCCATGGGTAAGTTTAAACATATATATACTAACTAACCCTGATTATTTAAATTTTCAGCCAACACTTGT
CACTACTTTCTGTTATGGTGTTCAATGCTTCTCGAGATACCCAGATCATATGAAACGGCATGACTTTTTC
AAGAGTGCCATGCCCGAAGGTTATGTACAGGAAAGAACTATATTTTTCAAAGATGACGGGAACTACAAGA
CACGTAAGTTTAAACAGTTCGGTACTAACTAACCATACATATTTAAATTTTCAGGTGCTGAAGTCAAGTT
TGAAGGTGATACCCTTGTTAATAGAATCGAGTTAAAAGGTATTGATTTTAAAGAAGATGGAAACATTCTT
GGACACAAATTGGAATACAACTTCAACTCACACAATGTATACATCATGGCAGACAAACAAAAGAATGGAA
TCAAAGCTGTAAGTTTAAACATGATTTTACTAACTAACTAATCTGATTTAAATTTTCAGAACTTCAAAAT
TAGACACAACATTGAAGATGGAAGCGTTCAACTAGCAGACCATTATCAACAAAATACTCCAATTGGCGAT
GGCCCTGTCCTTTTACCAGACAACCATTACCTGACCACACAATCTGCCCTTTCGAAAGATCCCAACGAAA
AGAGAGACCACATGGTCCTTGTTGAGTTTGTAACAGCTGCTGGGATTACACATGGCATGGATGAACTATA
CAAATAGCATTCGTAGAATTCCAACTGAGCGCCGGTCGCTACCATTACCAACTTGTCTGGTGTCAAAAAT
AATAGGGGCCGCTGTCATCAGAGTAAGTTTAAACTGAGTTCTACTAACTAACGAGTAATATTTAAATTTT
CAGCATCTCGCGCCCGTGCCTCTGACTTCTAAGTCCAATTACTCTTCAACATCCCTACATGCTCTTTCTC
CCTGTGCTCCCACCCCCTATTTTTGTTATTATCAAAAAAACTTCTTCTTAATTTCTTTGTTTTTTAGCTT
CTTTTAAGTCACCTCTAACAATGAAATTGTGTAGATTCAAAAATAGAATTAATTCGTAATAAAAAGTCGA
AAAAAATTGTGCTCCCTCCCCCCATTAATAATAATTCTATCCCAAAATCTACACAATGTTCTGTGTACAC
TTCTTATGTTTTTTTTACTTCTGATAAATTTTTTTTGAAACATCATAGAAAAAACCGCACACAAAATACC
TTATCATATGTTACGTTTCAGTTTATGACCGCAATTTTTATTTCTTCGCACGTCTGGGCCTCTCATGACG
TCAAATCATGCTCATCGTGAAAAAGTTTTGGAGTATTTTTGGAATTTTTCAATCAAGTGAAAGTTTATGA
AATTAATTTTCCTGCTTTTGCTTTTTGGGGGTTTCCCCTATTGTTTGTCAAGAGTTTCGAGGACGGCGTT
TTTCTTGCTAAAATCACAAGTATTGATGAGCACGATGCAAGAAAGATCGGAAGAAGGTTTGGGTTTGAGG
CTCAGTGGAAGGTGAGTAGAAGTTGATAATTTGAAAGTGGAGTAGTGTCTATGGGGTTTTTGCCTTAAAT
GACAGAATACATTCCCAATATACCAAACATAACTGTTTCCTACTAGTCGGCCGTACGGGCCCTTTCGTCT
CGCGCGTTTCGGTGATGACGGTGAAAACCTCTGACACATGCAGCTCCCGGAGACGGTCACAGCTTGTCTG
TAAGCGGATGCCGGGAGCAGACAAGCCCGTCAGGGCGCGTCAGCGGGTGTTGGCGGGTGTCGGGGCTGGC
TTAACTATGCGGCATCAGAGCAGATTGTACTGAGAGTGCACCATATGCGGTGTGAAATACCGCACAGATG
CGTAAGGAGAAAATACCGCATCAGGCGGCCTTAATTAAGGGCCTCGTGATACGCCTATTTTTATAGGTTA
ATGTCATGATAATAATGGTTTCTTAGACGTCAGGTGGCACTTTTCGGGGAAATGTGCGCGGAACCCCTAT
TTGTTTATTTTTCTAAATACATTCAAATATGTATCCGCTCATGAGACAATAACCCTGATAAATGCTTCAA
TAATATTGAAAAAGGAAGAGTATGAGTATTCAACATTTCCGTGTCGCCCTTATTCCCTTTTTTGCGGCAT
TTTGCCTTCCTGTTTTTGCTCACCCAGAAACGCTGGTGAAAGTAAAAGATGCTGAAGATCAGTTGGGTGC
ACGAGTGGGTTACATCGAACTGGATCTCAACAGCGGTAAGATCCTTGAGAGTTTTCGCCCCGAAGAACGT
TTTCCAATGATGAGCACTTTTAAAGTTCTGCTATGTGGCGCGGTATTATCCCGTATTGACGCCGGGCAAG
AGCAACTCGGTCGCCGCATACACTATTCTCAGAATGACTTGGTTGAGTACTCACCAGTCACAGAAAAGCA
TCTTACGGATGGCATGACAGTAAGAGAATTATGCAGTGCTGCCATAACCATGAGTGATAACACTGCGGCC
AACTTACTTCTGACAACGATCGGAGGACCGAAGGAGCTAACCGCTTTTTTGCACAACATGGGGGATCATG
TAACTCGCCTTGATCGTTGGGAACCGGAGCTGAATGAAGCCATACCAAACGACGAGCGTGACACCACGAT
GCCTGTAGCAATGGCAACAACGTTGCGCAAACTATTAACTGGCGAACTACTTACTCTAGCTTCCCGGCAA
CAATTAATAGACTGGATGGAGGCGGATAAAGTTGCAGGACCACTTCTGCGCTCGGCCCTTCCGGCTGGCT
GGTTTATTGCTGATAAATCTGGAGCCGGTGAGCGTGGGTCTCGCGGTATCATTGCAGCACTGGGGCCAGA
TGGTAAGCCCTCCCGTATCGTAGTTATCTACACGACGGGGAGTCAGGCAACTATGGATGAACGAAATAGA
CAGATCGCTGAGATAGGTGCCTCACTGATTAAGCATTGGTAACTGTCAGACCAAGTTTACTCATATATAC
TTTAGATTGATTTAAAACTTCATTTTTAATTTAAAAGGATCTAGGTGAAGATCCTTTTTGATAATCTCAT
GACCAAAATCCCTTAACGTGAGTTTTCGTTCCACTGAGCGTCAGACCCCGTAGAAAAGATCAAAGGATCT
TCTTGAGATCCTTTTTTTCTGCGCGTAATCTGCTGCTTGCAAACAAAAAAACCACCGCTACCAGCGGTGG
TTTGTTTGCCGGATCAAGAGCTACCAACTCTTTTTCCGAAGGTAACTGGCTTCAGCAGAGCGCAGATACC
AAATACTGTCCTTCTAGTGTAGCCGTAGTTAGGCCACCACTTCAAGAACTCTGTAGCACCGCCTACATAC
CTCGCTCTGCTAATCCTGTTACCAGTGGCTGCTGCCAGTGGCGATAAGTCGTGTCTTACCGGGTTGGACT
CAAGACGATAGTTACCGGATAAGGCGCAGCGGTCGGGCTGAACGGGGGGTTCGTGCACACAGCCCAGCTT
GGAGCGAACGACCTACACCGAACTGAGATACCTACAGCGTGAGCATTGAGAAAGCGCCACGCTTCCCGAA
GGGAGAAAGGCGGACAGGTATCCGGTAAGCGGCAGGGTCGGAACAGGAGAGCGCACGAGGGAGCTTCCAG
GGGGAAACGCCTGGTATCTTTATAGTCCTGTCGGGTTTCGCCACCTCTGACTTGAGCGTCGATTTTTGTG
ATGCTCGTCAGGGGGGCGGAGCCTATGGAAAAACGCCAGCAACGCGGCCTTTTTACGGTTCCTGGCCTTT
TGCTGGCCTTTTGCTCACATGTTCTTTCCTGCGTTATCCCCTGATTCTGTGGATAACCGTATTACCGCCT
TTGAGTGAGCTGATACCGCTCGCCGCAGCCGAACGACCGAGCGCAGCGAGTCAGTGAGCGAGGAAGCGGA
AGAGCGCCCAATACGCAAACCGCCTCTCCCCGCGCGTTGGCCGATTCATTAATGCAGCTGGCACGACAGG
TTTCCCGACTGGAAAGCGGGCAGTGAGCGCAACGCAATTAATGTGAGTTAGCTCACTCATTAGGCACCCC
AGGCTTTACACTTTATGCTTCCGGCTCGTATGTTGTGTGGAATTGTGAGCGGATAACAATTTCACACAGG
AAACAGCTGGGGGTGGGGGGGGGGTTGGGGGTGGGGTGTTGTTGGGGTGTGTTTTGTGT
Features (pLannotate 1.2.2; 12 found; start..end, strand, type, name):
     69..86      -  misc_feature   MCS (fragment): pUC18/19 multiple cloning site
    188..1054    +  CDS            vsfGFP-9 (fragment): vsfGFP-9 is a basic (constitutively fluorescent) green fluorescent protein published in 2015, derived from Aequorea victoria. It has low acid sensitivity.
   1736..1831    +  CDS            aex-5 (fragment): AEX5_CAEEL - Also known as kpc-3 From Caenorhabditis elegans.
   1959..1994    +  CDS            rop (fragment): Rop protein, which maintains plasmids at low copy number; rop
   2096..2195    +  misc_feature   bom (fragment): basis of mobility region from pBR322
   2297..2401    +  promoter       AmpR promoter: bla
   2402..3262    +  CDS            AmpR: β-lactamase; bla; confers resistance to ampicillin, carbenicillin, and related antibiotics
   3433..4021    +  rep_origin     ori: high-copy-number ColE1/pMB1/pBR322/pUC origin of replication
   4204..4296    +  CDS            lacI (fragment): lac repressor; lacI; The lac repressor binds to the lac operator to inhibit transcription in E. coli. This inhibition can be relieved by adding lactose or isopropyl-β-D-thiogalactopyranoside (IPTG).
   4309..4330    +  protein_bind   CAP binding site: CAP binding activates transcription in the presence of cAMP. E. coli catabolite activator protein
   4345..4375    +  promoter       lac promoter: promoter for the E. coli lac operon
   4383..4399    +  protein_bind   lac operator: The lac repressor binds to the lac operator to inhibit transcription in E. coli. This inhibition can be relieved by adding lactose or isopropyl-β-D-thiogalactopyranoside (IPTG). lac repressor encoded by lacI
