>Addgene plasmid #116943 | pSM-GFPnovo2 | addgene full sequence | sequence record 223925 | Addgene NGS Result
ATGACCATGATTACGCCAAGCTTGCATGCGCGGCCGCACTGACTGGGCCGGCCACTGACTGGGCGCGCCT
CTAGAGGATCCCCGGGATTGGCCAAAGGACCCAAAGGTATGTTTCGAATGATACTAACATAACATAGAAC
ATTTTCAGGAGGACCCTTGGCTAGCGTCGACGGTACCGGTAGAAAAAATGAGTAAAGGAGAAGAACTTTT
CACTGGAGTTGTCCCAATTCTTGTTGAATTAGATGGTGATGTTAATGGGCACAAATTTTCTGTCAGTGGA
GAGGGTGAAGGTGATGCAACATACGGAAAACTTACCCTTAAATTTATTTGCACTACTGGAAAACTACCTG
TTCCATGGGTAAGTTTAAACATATATATACTAACTAACCCTGATTATTTAAATTTTCAGCCAACACTTGT
CACTACTTTCTGTTATGGTGTTCAATGCTTCTCGAGATACCCAGATCATATGAAACGGCATGACTTTTTC
AAGAGTGCCATGCCCGAAGGTTATGTACAGGAAAGAACTATATTTTTCAAAGATGACGGGAACTACAAGA
CACGTAAGTTTAAACAGTTCGGTACTAACTAACCATACATATTTAAATTTTCAGGTGCTGAAGTCAAGTT
TGAAGGTGATACCCTTGTTAATAGAATCGAGTTAAAAGGTATTGATTTTAAAGAAGATGGAAACATTCTT
GGACACAAATTGGAATACAACTTCAACTCACACAATGTATACATCATGGCAGACAAACAAAAGAATGGAA
TCAAAGCTGTAAGTTTAAACATGATTTTACTAACTAACTAATCTGATTTAAATTTTCAGAACTTCAAAAT
TAGACACAACATTGAAGATGGAAGCGTTCAACTAGCAGACCATTATCAACAAAATACTCCAATTGGCGAT
GGCCCTGTCCTTTTACCAGACAACCATTACCTGACCACACAATCTGCCCTTTCGAAAGATCCCAACGAAA
AGAGAGACCACATGGTCCTTGTTGAGTTTGTAACAGCTGCTGGGATTACACATGGCATGGATGAACTATA
CAAATAGCATTCGTAGAATTCCAACTGAGCGCCGGTCGCTACCATTACCAACTTGTCTGGTGTCAAAAAT
AATAGGGGCCGCTGTCATCAGAGTAAGTTTAAACTGAGTTCTACTAACTAACGAGTAATATTTAAATTTT
CAGCATCTCGCGCCCGTGCCTCTGACTTCTAAGTCCAATTACTCTTCAACATCCCTACATGCTCTTTCTC
CCTGTGCTCCCACCCCCTATTTTTGTTATTATCAAAAAACTTCTCTTAATTTCTTTGTTTTTTAGCTTCT
TTTAAGTCACCTCTAACAATGAAATTGTGTAGATTCAAAAATAGAATTAATTCGTAATAAAAAGTCGAAA
AAAATTGTGCTCCCTCCCCCCATTAATAATAATTCTATCCCAAAATCTACACAATGTTCTGTGTACACTT
CTTATGTTTTTTACTTCTGATAAATTTTTTTGAAACATCATAGAAAAAACCGCACACAAAATACCTTATC
ATATGTTACGTTTCAGTTTATGACCGCAATTTTTATTTCTTCGCACGTCTGGGCCTCTCATGACGTCAAA
TCATGCTCATCGTGAAAAAGTTTTGGAGTATTTTTGGAATTTTTCAATCAAGTGAAAGTTTATGAAATTA
ATTTTCCTGCTTTTGCTTTTTGGGGTTTCCCCTATTGTTTGTCAAGATTTCGAGGACGGCGTTTTTCTTG
CTAAAATCACAAGTATTGATGAGCACGATGCAAGAAAGATCGGAAGAAGGTTTGGGTTTGAGGCTCAGTG
GAAGGTGAGTAGAAGTTGATAATTTGAAAGTGGAGTAGTGTCTATGGGGTTTTTGCCTTAAATGACAGAA
TACATTCCCAATATACCAAACATAACTGTTTCCTACTAGTCGGCCGTACGGGCCCTTTCGTCTCGCGCGT
TTCGGTGATGACGGTGAAAACCTCTGACACATGCAGCTCCCGGAGACGGTCACAGCTTGTCTGTAAGCGG
ATGCCGGGAGCAGACAAGCCCGTCAGGGCGCGTCAGCGGGTGTTGGCGGGTGTCGGGGCTGGCTTAACTA
TGCGGCATCAGAGCAGATTGTACTGAGAGTGCACCATATGCGGTGTGAAATACCGCACAGATGCGTAAGG
AGAAAATACCGCATCAGGCGGCCTTAATTAAGGGCCTCGTGATACGCCTATTTTTATAGGTTAATGTCAT
GATAATAATGGTTTCTTAGACGTCAGGTGGCACTTTTCGGGGAAATGTGCGCGGAACCCCTATTTGTTTA
TTTTTCTAAATACATTCAAATATGTATCCGCTCATGAGACAATAACCCTGATAAATGCTTCAATAATATT
GAAAAAGGAAGAGTATGAGTATTCAACATTTCCGTGTCGCCCTTATTCCCTTTTTTGCGGCATTTTGCCT
TCCTGTTTTTGCTCACCCAGAAACGCTGGTGAAAGTAAAAGATGCTGAAGATCAGTTGGGTGCACGAGTG
GGTTACATCGAACTGGATCTCAACAGCGGTAAGATCCTTGAGAGTTTTCGCCCCGAAGAACGTTTTCCAA
TGATGAGCACTTTTAAAGTTCTGCTATGTGGCGCGGTATTATCCCGTATTGACGCCGGGCAAGAGCAACT
CGGTCGCCGCATACACTATTCTCAGAATGACTTGGTTGAGTACTCACCAGTCACAGAAAAGCATCTTACG
GATGGCATGACAGTAAGAGAATTATGCAGTGCTGCCATAACCATGAGTGATAACACTGCGGCCAACTTAC
TTCTGACAACGATCGGAGGACCGAAGGAGCTAACCGCTTTTTTGCACAACATGGGGGATCATGTAACTCG
CCTTGATCGTTGGGAACCGGAGCTGAATGAAGCCATACCAAACGACGAGCGTGACACCACGATGCCTGTA
GCAATGGCAACAACGTTGCGCAAACTATTAACTGGCGAACTACTTACTCTAGCTTCCCGGCAACAATTAA
TAGACTGGATGGAGGCGGATAAAGTTGCAGGACCACTTCTGCGCTCGGCCCTTCCGGCTGGCTGGTTTAT
TGCTGATAAATCTGGAGCCGGTGAGCGTGGGTCTCGCGGTATCATTGCAGCACTGGGGCCAGATGGTAAG
CCCTCCCGTATCGTAGTTATCTACACGACGGGGAGTCAGGCAACTATGGATGAACGAAATAGACAGATCG
CTGAGATAGGTGCCTCACTGATTAAGCATTGGTAACTGTCAGACCAAGTTTACTCATATATACTTTAGAT
TGATTTAAAACTTCATTTTTAATTTAAAAGGATCTAGGTGAAGATCCTTTTTGATAATCTCATGACCAAA
ATCCCTTAACGTGAGTTTTCGTTCCACTGAGCGTCAGACCCCGTAGAAAAGATCAAAGGATCTTCTTGAG
ATCCTTTTTTTCTGCGCGTAATCTGCTGCTTGCAAACAAAAAAACCACCGCTACCAGCGGTGGTTTGTTT
GCCGGATCAAGAGCTACCAACTCTTTTTCCGAAGGTAACTGGCTTCAGCAGAGCGCAGATACCAAATACT
GTTCTTCTAGTGTAGCCGTAGTTAGGCCACCACTTCAAGAACTCTGTAGCACCGCCTACATACCTCGCTC
TGCTAATCCTGTTACCAGTGGCTGCTGCCAGTGGCGATAAGTCGTGTCTTACCGGGTTGGACTCAAGACG
ATAGTTACCGGATAAGGCGCAGCGGTCGGGCTGAACGGGGGGTTCGTGCACACAGCCCAGCTTGGAGCGA
ACGACCTACACCGAACTGAGATACCTACAGCGTGAGCTATGAGAAAGCGCCACGCTTCCCGAAGGGAGAA
AGGCGGACAGGTATCCGGTAAGCGGCAGGGTCGGAACAGGAGAGCGCACGAGGGAGCTTCCAGGGGGAAA
CGCCTGGTATCTTTATAGTCCTGTCGGGTTTCGCCACCTCTGACTTGAGCGTCGATTTTTGTGATGCTCG
TCAGGGGGGCGGAGCCTATGGAAAAACGCCAGCAACGCGGCCTTTTTACGGTTCCTGGCCTTTTGCTGGC
CTTTTGCTCACATGTTCTTTCCTGCGTTATCCCCTGATTCTGTGGATAACCGTATTACCGCCTTTGAGTG
AGCTGATACCGCTCGCCGCAGCCGAACGACCGAGCGCAGCGAGTCAGTGAGCGAGGAAGCGGAAGAGCGC
CCAATACGCAAACCGCCTCTCCCCGCGCGTTGGCCGATTCATTAATGCAGCTGGCACGACAGGTTTCCCG
ACTGGAAAGCGGGCAGTGAGCGCAACGCAATTAATGTGAGTTAGCTCACTCATTAGGCACCCCAGGCTTT
ACACTTTATGCTTCCGGCTCGTATGTTGTGTGGAATTGTGAGCGGATAACAATTTCACACAGGAAACAGC
T
Features (pLannotate 1.2.2; 12 found; start..end, strand, type, name):
     69..86      -  misc_feature   MCS (fragment): pUC18/19 multiple cloning site
    188..1054    +  CDS            vsfGFP-9 (fragment): vsfGFP-9 is a basic (constitutively fluorescent) green fluorescent protein published in 2015, derived from Aequorea victoria. It has low acid sensitivity.
   1672..1824    +  CDS            aex-5 (fragment): AEX5_CAEEL - Also known as kpc-3 From Caenorhabditis elegans.
   1952..1987    +  CDS            rop (fragment): Rop protein, which maintains plasmids at low copy number; rop
   2089..2188    +  misc_feature   bom (fragment): basis of mobility region from pBR322
   2290..2394    +  promoter       AmpR promoter: bla
   2395..3255    +  CDS            AmpR: β-lactamase; bla; confers resistance to ampicillin, carbenicillin, and related antibiotics
   3426..4014    +  rep_origin     ori: high-copy-number ColE1/pMB1/pBR322/pUC origin of replication
   4197..4289    +  CDS            lacI (fragment): lac repressor; lacI; The lac repressor binds to the lac operator to inhibit transcription in E. coli. This inhibition can be relieved by adding lactose or isopropyl-β-D-thiogalactopyranoside (IPTG).
   4302..4323    +  protein_bind   CAP binding site: CAP binding activates transcription in the presence of cAMP. E. coli catabolite activator protein
   4338..4368    +  promoter       lac promoter: promoter for the E. coli lac operon
   4376..4392    +  protein_bind   lac operator: The lac repressor binds to the lac operator to inhibit transcription in E. coli. This inhibition can be relieved by adding lactose or isopropyl-β-D-thiogalactopyranoside (IPTG). lac repressor encoded by lacI
