[The description below was written by a language model from this plasmid's Addgene catalogue record and pLannotate feature annotations shown in this document.]
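Description:
pSM-GFPnovo2 is a promoterless worm expression vector built on the pSM backbone, designed for making fluorescent reporters and fusion proteins in C. elegans. It is propagated in E. coli as a high-copy plasmid through a ColE1/pUC-type origin and selected with ampicillin via the bla (AmpR) gene and its own promoter. The remaining bacterial features are typical pUC/pBR322 remnants: a fragment of the multiple cloning site, the lac promoter with its operator and CAP binding site, and short fragments of lacI, rop and the bom region.

The payload is an approximately 870 bp C. elegans codon-optimized GFPnovo2 coding sequence lying between retained KpnI and EcoRI sites and followed, according to the catalogue, by the unc-54 3′ UTR, a commonly used worm 3′ end that supports mRNA processing and expression in many tissues. GFPnovo2 was made by introducing the Y145F, V163A, S202T and L221V substitutions into the eGFP of the parental pSM (eGFP_unc-54 utr) plasmid, and it is described as a brighter GFP variant for in vivo labeling. The automated annotation labels this ORF as a fragment of a related Aequorea-derived GFP and does not call the unc-54 UTR; a short match to C. elegans aex-5 appears downstream of the GFP, in the region where the UTR would be expected.

Because no promoter is included, users insert a promoter of choice, with or without a gene of interest, upstream of GFPnovo2 to drive tissue-specific expression or tagging. The depositor's sequence is 4,469 bp and the repository's sequencing result is 4,411 bp. The depositor notes that the backbone was not sequenced and that the discrepancies do not affect function.
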