Addgene plasmid #116943: pSM-GFPnovo2
Purpose: GFPnovo2_unc-54 utr vector for expression in C. elegans
Depositing lab: Kota Mizumoto. Depositing organization: University of British Columbia. Publication: GFPnovo2, a brighter GFP variant for in vivo labeling in C. elegans. Hendi A, Mizumoto K. MicroPubl Biol. 2018 Sep 6;2018:10.17912/49YB-7K39. doi: 10.17912/49YB-7K39. PubMed 32550394.
Backbone
  Vector backbone: pSM
  Backbone manufacturer: Cori Bargmann's lab
  Backbone size w/o insert (bp): 3600
  Total vector size (bp): 4469
  Vector type: Worm Expression
Growth in bacteria
  Bacterial resistance: Ampicillin, 100 μg/mL
  Growth temperature: 37°C
  Growth strain: DH5alpha
  Copy number: High Copy
Gene/Insert
  Gene/Insert name: C. elegans codon optimized GFPnovo2
  Species: Synthetic
  Insert size (bp): 870
  Mutation: Y145F, V163A, S202T, L221V
  GenBank ID: 8382257
  Promoter: none
  Tag / fusion protein: GFPnovo2
  Cloning method: Restriction Enzyme; 5′ cloning site KpnI (not destroyed); 3′ cloning site EcoRI (not destroyed)
  Sequencing primers: 5′ atgaccatgattacgccaa; 3′ ttggacttagaagtcagagg
Resource information
  A portion of this plasmid was derived from a plasmid made by: This plasmid was generated by introducing mutations in the pSM (eGFP_unc-54 utr) plasmid which is a kind gift from Dr. Cori Bargmann.
Terms and licenses: Academic/Nonprofit Terms; Industry Terms: Not Available to Industry
Depositor comments: Please note that some discrepancies were found between Addgene's quality control and the depositor's full plasmid sequence. The depositor noted that the backbone was not sequenced, and these discrepancies do NOT affect plasmid function. GFPnovo2 was originally generated by Arakawa et al., (2008) Arakawa, H., Kudo, H., Batrak, V., Caldwell, R. B., Rieger, M. A., Ellwart, J. W., & Buerstedde, J.-M. (2008). Protein evolution by hypermutation and selection in the B cell line DT40. Nucleic Acids Research, 36(1), e1. http://doi.org/10.1093/nar/gkm616
How to cite: pSM-GFPnovo2 was a gift from Kota Mizumoto (Addgene plasmid # 116943 ; http://n2t.net/addgene:116943 ; RRID:Addgene_116943)
